Addgene plasmid #211250: pBiT3.1-N_WDF3:1-420
Purpose: Mammalian expression of full-length human WDF3. N-terminal HiBiT tag.
Depositing lab: Cheryl Arrowsmith. Publication: A Target Class Ligandability Evaluation of WD40 Repeat-Containing Proteins. Ackloo S, Li F, Szewczyk M, Seitova A, Loppnau P, Zeng H, Xu J, Ahmad S, Arnautova YA, Baghaie AJ, Beldar S, Bolotokova A, Centrella PA, Chau I, Clark MA, Cuozzo JW, Dehghani-Tafti S, Disch JS, Dong A, Dumas A, Feng JA, Ghiabi P, Gibson E, Gilmer J, Goldman B, Green SR, Guie MA, Guilinger JP, Harms N, Herasymenko O, Houliston S, Hutchinson A, Kearnes S, Keefe AD, Kimani SW, Kramer T, Kutera M, Kwak HA, Lento C, Li Y, Liu J, Loup J, Machado RAC, Mulhern CJ, Perveen S, Righetto GL, Riley P, Shrestha S, Sigel EA, Silva M, Sintchak MD, Slakman BL, Taylor RD, Thompson J, Torng W, Underkoffler C, von Rechenberg M, Walsh RT, Watson I, Wilson DJ, Wolf E, Yadav M, Yazdi AK, Zhang J, Zhang Y, Santhakumar V, Edwards AM, Barsyte-Lovejoy D, Schapira M, Brown PJ, Halabelian L, Arrowsmith CH. J Med Chem. 2025 Jan 23;68(2):1092-1112. doi: 10.1021/acs.jmedchem.4c02010. Epub 2024 Nov 4. PubMed 39495097.
Backbone
  Vector backbone: pBiT3.1-N
  Backbone manufacturer: Promega
  Vector type: Mammalian Expression
  Selectable markers: Neomycin (select with G418)
Growth in bacteria
  Bacterial resistance: Kanamycin, 50 μg/mL
  Growth temperature: 37°C
  Growth strain: DH5alpha
  Copy number: High Copy
Gene/Insert
  Gene/Insert name: WDF3:M1-C420
  Species: H. sapiens (human)
  Insert size (bp): 1260
  Mutation: wild type
  Entrez Gene: WDFY3 (a.k.a. ALFY, BCHS, MCPH18, ZFYVE25)
  Promoter: CMV
  Tag / fusion protein: MVSGWRLFKKISGSSGGSSG (N terminal on insert)
  Cloning method: Ligation Independent Cloning
  Sequencing primers: 5′ T7; 3′ TTGCTCAGCGGTGGCAGCAG
Resource information
  A portion of this plasmid was derived from a plasmid made by: Integrated DNA Technologies (Synthetic dsDNA)
Terms and licenses: Academic/Nonprofit Terms; Industry Terms: Not Available to Industry
Depositor comments: 5' Cloning Site: Xho1 (not destroyed), 3' Cloning Site: Xba1 (not destroyed).
How to cite: pBiT3.1-N_WDF3:1-420 was a gift from Cheryl Arrowsmith (Addgene plasmid # 211250 ; http://n2t.net/addgene:211250 ; RRID:Addgene_211250)
