[The description below was written by a language model from this plasmid's Addgene catalogue record and pLannotate feature annotations shown in this document.]
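Description:
pBiT3.1-N_WDF3:1-420 is a mammalian expression plasmid built on the Promega pBiT3.1-N backbone. It produces a human WDFY3 (ALFY) segment with an N-terminal HiBiT tag. It is propagated in E. coli from a high-copy ColE1/pUC-type origin under kanamycin selection, conferred by a neo/nptII gene that the feature table places behind the bacterial EM7 promoter, with a loxP site just upstream.

The catalogue lists neomycin/G418 as the mammalian selectable marker. The annotated sequence, however, shows a separate cassette in which the SV40 enhancer/early promoter drives blasticidin S deaminase, terminated by a synthetic poly(A) signal. No eukaryotic promoter is annotated directly upstream of neo, so the sequence suggests that blasticidin may be the working mammalian marker. The record does not resolve this discrepancy.

The expression unit consists of the CMV immediate-early enhancer and promoter, a chimeric β-globin/immunoglobulin intron that aids transcript processing, and a T7 promoter that also serves as the 5′ sequencing primer site. Next comes the 1,260 bp wild-type insert encoding residues M1 to C420, followed by an SV40 poly(A) signal. The insert came from synthetic double-stranded DNA and was introduced by ligation-independent cloning, with the XhoI and XbaI sites retained. The purpose field calls the insert full-length, but 420 residues is only a portion of WDFY3, which is a very large protein, and the annotation tool likewise scores it as a fragment (matched to the mouse orthologue).

HiBiT is a short peptide that complements LgBiT to reconstitute NanoLuc luciferase, allowing luminescent quantification of the tagged protein in cells or lysates. The plasmid comes from a study of the ligandability of WD40 repeat proteins, but the record does not state the specific assay it was used in.
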