Features (pLannotate 1.2.2; 17 found; start..end, strand, type, name):
     24..105     -  polyA_signal   SV40 poly(A) signal: SV40 polyadenylation signal
    128..211     -  CDS            large T antigen (fragment): large T antigen from SV40 (simian virus 40)
    276..641     +  enhancer       CMV enhancer: human cytomegalovirus immediate early enhancer
    643..842     +  promoter       CMV promoter: human cytomegalovirus (CMV) immediate early promoter
    981..1113    +  intron         chimeric intron: chimera between introns from human β-globin and immunoglobulin heavy chain genes
   1157..1175    +  promoter       T7 promoter: promoter for bacteriophage T7 RNA polymerase
   1250..2509    +  CDS            Wdfy3 (fragment): WDFY3_MOUSE - Experimental evidence at protein level: Swiss-Prot protein existence level 1. Required for selective macroautophagy (aggrephagy). Acts as an adapter protein by linking specific proteins destined for degradation to the core autophagic machinery members, such as the ATG5- ATG12-ATG16L E3-like ligase, SQSTM1 and LC3. Involved in the formation and autophagic degradation of cytoplasmic ubiquitin-containing inclusions (p62 bodies, ALIS/aggresome-like induced structures) (By similarity). Important for normal brain development (PubMed:25198012, PubMed:27648578). Essential for the formati
   2540..2558    +  misc_feature   MCS (fragment): pUC18/19 multiple cloning site
   2607..2728    -  polyA_signal   SV40 poly(A) signal: SV40 polyadenylation signal
   2751..2819    -  CDS            large T antigen (fragment): large T antigen from SV40 (simian virus 40)
   2843..2876    +  protein_bind   loxP: Cre-mediated recombination occurs in the 8-bp core sequence (GCATACAT). Cre recombinase
   2886..2933    +  promoter       EM7 promoter: synthetic bacterial promoter&nbsp
   2965..3756    +  CDS            neo: KKA2_KLEPN - Also known as kan, nptII. Experimental evidence at protein level: Swiss-Prot protein existence level 1. Resistance to kanamycin, neomycin, paromomycin, ribostamycin, butirosin and gentamicin B. From Klebsiella pneumoniae.
   3917..4505    -  rep_origin     ori: high-copy-number ColE1/pMB1/pBR322/pUC origin of replication
   4631..4679    -  polyA_signal   poly(A) signal: synthetic polyadenylation signal
   4703..5101    -  CDS            BSD: blasticidin S deaminase; Aspergillus terreus BSD; confers resistance to blasticidin
   5132..5489    -  promoter       SV40 promoter: SV40 enhancer and early promoter
>Addgene plasmid #211250 | pBiT3.1-N_WDF3:1-420 | addgene full sequence | sequence record 423402 | Addgene NGS Result
AAGACGCGTTAATTAAGACGTCGGCAGTGAAAAAAATGCTTTATTTGTGAAATTTGTGATGCTATTGCTT
TATTTGTAACCATTATAAGCTGCAATAAACAAGTTAACAACAACAATTGCATTCATTTTATGTTTCAGGT
TCAGGGGGAGGTGTGGGAGGTTTTTTAAAGCAAGTAAAACCTCTACAAATGTGGTATGGCTGATTATGAT
CCGCGGCCGCAATACGTCGACGTTATCAGCTGACTTCGTACGAGAGCCTAGGATTATGGCGCGCCACTAG
TTATTAATAGTAATCAATTACGGGGTCATTAGTTCATAGCCCATATATGGAGTTCCGCGTTACATAACTT
ACGGTAAATGGCCCGCCTGGCTGACCGCCCAACGACCCCCGCCCATTGACGTCAATAATGACGTATGTTC
CCATAGTAACGCCAATAGGGACTTTCCATTGACGTCAATGGGTGGAGTATTTACGGTAAACTGCCCACTT
GGCAGTACATCAAGTGTATCATATGCCAAGTCCGCCCCCTATTGACGTCAATGACGGTAAATGGCCCGCC
TGGCATTATGCCCAGTACATGACCTTACGGGACTTTCCTACTTGGCAGTACATCTACGTATTAGTCATCG
CTATTACCATGGTGATGCGGTTTTGGCAGTACACCAATGGGCGTGGATAGCGGTTTGACTCACGGGGATT
TCCAAGTCTCCACCCCATTGACGTCAATGGGAGTTTGTTTTGGCACCAAAATCAACGGGACTTTCCAAAA
TGTCGTAATAACCCCGCCCCGTTGACGCAAATGGGCGGTAGGCGTGTACGGTGGGAGGTCTATATAAGCA
GAGCTGGTTTAGTGAACCGTCAGATCACTAGAATCTTTATTGCGGTAGTTTATCACAGTTAAATTGCTAA
CGCAGTCAGTGCTTCTGACACAACAGTCTCGAACTTAAGCTGCAGAAGTTGGTCGTGAGGCACTGGGCAG
GTAAGTATCAAGGTTACAAGACAGGTTTAAGGAGACCAATAGAAACTGGGCTTGTCGAGACAGAGAAGAC
TCTTGCGTTTCTGATAGGCACCTATTGGTCTTACTGACATCCACTTTGCCTTTCTCTCCACAGGTGTCCA
CTCCCAGTTCAATTACAGCTCTTAAGGCTAGAGTATTAATACGACTCACTATAGGGGTTAGCGATCGCCA
TGGTGAGCGGCTGGCGGCTGTTCAAGAAGATTAGCGGGAGCTCCGGTGGCTCGAGCGGTATGGGCACCTC
CAAAGAAAAGGCCAAGCCCCTCACGCTCAAGCAGGCTCTCCTTGGCCACACTGATACTGTCACCTGTGCC
AGAGCATCCCTGGCCTACCACATAATTGTCAGCGGGTCCCGGGACCGAACCTGCATCATCTGGGACCTGA
ACAAACTGTCATTCCTAACCCAGCTCCGCGGCCACCGAGCTCCCGTCTCCGCTCTTTGCATTAATGAGCT
AACAGGGGACATTGTGTCCTGCGCAGGCACGTACATCCACGTGTGGAGCATCAATGGGAATCCCATCGTG
AGTGTGAACACATTCACGGGCCGGAGCCAGCAGATTGTCTGCTGCTGCATGTCCGAGATGAACGAGTGGG
ACACGCAGAATGTCATCGTGACAGGACACTCAGATGGAGTGGTCCGGTTCTGGAGAATGGAATTCCTGCA
GGTTCCTGAAACACCAGCTCCTGAGCCTGTGGAAGACCTGGAGATGCAGGAGGGCTGCCCAGAAGCACAG
ATAGGGCAGCAAGCCCAAGATGACGACAGCAGTGATTCTGAAACAGAAGAGCCCAGTGTCAGCCAGGACC
CCAAGGACACGTCCAGCCAGCCCAGCAGCACCAGCCACAGGCCGCGGGCAGCCTCCTGCAGGGCCACCGC
CACATGGTGTACCGACAGCGGCTCCGACGACTCCAGGCGCTGGTCCGACCAGCTCAGTCTAGATGAGAAA
GATGGCTTCATATTTGTGAACTACTCTGAGGGCCAGACCAGAGCACATCTGCAGGGCCCCCTCGCCCACC
CGCACCCCAACCCCATCGAAGCGCGCAGTTACAGCAGATTGAAACCCGGGTACCGTTGGGAGCGGCAGCT
GGTATTCAGAAGCAAACTGACTATGCACACAGCCTTTGATCGAAAGGACAACACGCACCCAGCCGAGGTC
ACCGCGTTGGGTGTATCCAAGGATCACAGCAGGATCCTCGTGGGTGACAGTCGAGGCCGAGTGTTCAGCT
GGTCTGTGAGTGACCAGCCTGGTCGTTCTGCCGCTGACCACTGGGTGAAGGATGAAGGCGGCGACAGCTG
CTCGGGATGCTCCGTACGCTTCTCCCTCACAGAGAGGAGGCACCATTGCAGGAACTGTGGGCAGCTCTTC
TGTCAGAAGTGCAGTCGGTTTCAGTCAGAAATCAAGCGCCTGAAAATCTCGTCCCCAGTGGGTGTCTGTC
AGAACTGTTACTATAGCTTGCAGCATGAGAGGGGGGCAGAAGATGGACCTCGGAACTGCTAATCTAGAGG
TCAAGCTTCGGGGGTTTAAACCTGCAGGCATGCAAGCTGATTTGGCTGCTGCCACCGCTGAGCAAGGCCG
CTTCGAGCAGACATGATAAGATACATTGATGAGTTTGGACAAACCACAACTAGAATGCAGTGAAAAAAAT
GCTTTATTTGTGAAATTTGTGATGCTATTGCTTTATTTGTAACCATTATAAGCTGCAATAAACAAGTTAA
CAACAACAATTGCATTCATTTTATGTTTCAGGTTCAGGGGGAGATGTGGGAGGTTTTTTTAAGCAAGTAA
AACCTCTACAAATGTGGTAAAATCTTAATTAAGACTTCTAATATAACTTCGTATAGCATACATTATACGA
AGTTATGGTTCCACTGTTGACAATTAATCATCGGCATAGTATATCGGCATAGTATAATACGACAAGGTGA
GGAACTAAACCCAGGAGGCAGATCATGATTGAACAAGATGGATTGCACGCAGGTTCTCCGGCCGCTTGGG
TGGAGAGGCTATTCGGCTATGACTGGGCACAACAGACAATCGGCTGCTCTGATGCCGCCGTGTTCCGGCT
GTCAGCGCAGGGGCGCCCGGTTCTTTTTGTCAAGACCGACCTGTCCGGTGCCCTGAATGAACTGCAGGAC
GAGGCAGCGCGGCTATCGTGGCTGGCCACGACGGGCGTTCCTTGCGCAGCTGTGCTCGACGTTGTCACTG
AAGCGGGAAGGGACTGGCTGCTATTGGGCGAAGTGCCGGGGCAGGATCTCCTGTCATCTCACCTTGCTCC
TGCCGAGAAAGTATCCATCATGGCTGATGCAATGCGGCGGCTGCATACGCTTGATCCGGCTACCTGCCCA
TTCGACCACCAAGCGAAACATCGCATCGAGCGAGCACGTACTCGGATGGAAGCCGGTCTTGTCGATCAGG
ATGATCTGGACGAAGAGCATCAGGGGCTCGCGCCAGCCGAACTGTTCGCCAGGCTCAAGGCGCGCATGCC
CGACGGCGAGGATCTCGTCGTGACCCATGGCGATGCCTGCTTGCCGAATATCATGGTGGAAAATGGCCGC
TTTTCTGGATTCATCGACTGTGGCCGGCTGGGTGTGGCGGACCGCTATCAGGACATAGCGTTGGCTACCC
GTGATATTGCTGAAGAGCTTGGCGGCGAATGGGCTGACCGCTTCCTCGTGCTTTACGGTATCGCCGCTCC
CGATTCGCAGCGCATCGCCTTCTATCGCCTTCTTGACGAGTTCTTCTGATTCGAAATGACCGACCAAGCG
ACGCCCAACCGGTATCAGCTCACTCAAAGGCGGTAATACGGTTATCCACAGAATCAGGGGATAACGCAGG
AAAGAACATGTGAGCAAAAGGCCAGCAAAAGGCCAGGAACCGTAAAAAGGCCGCGTTGCTGGCGTTTTTC
CATAGGCTCCGCCCCCCTGACGAGCATCACAAAAATCGACGCTCAAGTCAGAGGTGGCGAAACCCGACAG
GACTATAAAGATACCAGGCGTTTCCCCCTGGAAGCTCCCTCGTGCGCTCTCCTGTTCCGACCCTGCCGCT
TACCGGATACCTGTCCGCCTTTCTCCCTTCGGGAAGCGTGGCGCTTTCTCATAGCTCACGCTGTAGGTAT
CTCAGTTCGGTGTAGGTCGTTCGCTCCAAGCTGGGCTGTGTGCACGAACCCCCCGTTCAGCCCGACCGCT
GCGCCTTATCCGGTAACTATCGTCTTGAGTCCAACCCGGTAAGACACGACTTATCGCCACTGGCAGCAGC
CACTGGTAACAGGATTAGCAGAGCGAGGTATGTAGGCGGTGCTACAGAGTTCTTGAAGTGGTGGCCTAAC
TACGGCTACACTAGAAGGACAGTATTTGGTATCTGCGCTCTGCTGAAGCCAGTTACCTTCGGAAAAAGAG
TTGGTAGCTCTTGATCCGGCAAACAAACCACCGCTGGTAGCGGTGGTTTTTTTGTTTGCAAGCAGCAGAT
TACGCGCAGAAAAAAAGGATTTCAAGAAGATCCTTTGATCTTTTCTACGGGGTCTGACGCTCAGTGGAAC
GAAAACTCACGTTAAGGGATTTTGGTCATGAGATTATCAAAAAGGATCTTCACCTAGATCCTTTTATAGT
CCGGAATCGTCACACAAAAAACCAACACACAGATGTAATGAAAATAAAGATATTTTATTGCGGCCATCGT
GATGGCTAGAGTTTAGCCCTCCCACACATAACCAGAGGGCAGCAATTCACGAATCCCAACTGCCGTCGGC
TGTCCATCACTGTCCTTCACTATGGCTTTGATCCCAGGATGCAGATCGAGAAGCACCTGTCGGCACCGTC
CGCAGGGGCTCAAGATGCCCCTGTTCTCATTTCCGATCGCGACGATACAAGTCAGGTTGCCAGCTGCCGC
AGCAGCAGCAGTGCCCAGCACCACGAGTTCTGCACAAGGTCCCCCAGTAAAATGATATACATTGACACCA
GTGAAGATGCGGCCGTCGCTAGAGAGAGCTGCGCTGGCGACGCTGTAGTCTTCAGAGATGGGGATGCTGT
TGATTGTAGCCGTTGCTCTTTCAATGAGGGTGGATTCTTCTTGAGACAAAGGCTTGGCCATGGTGGCGCT
AGTGTCAGAAGAATCGAGCTTTTTGCAAAAGCCTAGGCCTCCAAAAAAGCCTCCTCACTACTTCTGGAAT
AGCTCAGAGGCCGAGGCGGCCTCGGCCTCTGCATAAATAAAAAAAATTAGTCAGCCATGGGGCGGAGAAT
GGGCGGAACTGGGCGGAGTTAGGGGCGGGATGGGCGGAGTTAGGGGCGGGACTATGGTTGCTGACTAATT
GAGATGCATGCTTTGCATACTTCTGCCTGCTGGGGAGCCTGGGGACTTTCCACACCTGGTTGCTGACTAA
TTGAGATGCATGCTTTGCATACTTCTGCCTGCTGGGGAGCCTGGGGACTTTCCACACCCTAACTGACACA
CATTCCACAGCTGGTTCTTTCCGCCTCAGAAGGTACCTAACCAAGTTCCTCTTTCAGAGGTTATTTCAGG
CCATGGTGCTGCGC
