>Addgene plasmid #211250 | pBiT3.1-N_WDF3:1-420 | depositor partial sequence | sequence record 411978 | Insert sequence
ATGGGCACCTCCAAAGAAAAGGCCAAGCCCCTCACGCTCAAGCAGGCTCTCCTTGGCCACACTGATACTG
TCACCTGTGCCAGAGCATCCCTGGCCTACCACATAATTGTCAGCGGGTCCCGGGACCGAACCTGCATCAT
CTGGGACCTGAACAAACTGTCATTCCTAACCCAGCTCCGCGGCCACCGAGCTCCCGTCTCCGCTCTTTGC
ATTAATGAGCTAACAGGGGACATTGTGTCCTGCGCAGGCACGTACATCCACGTGTGGAGCATCAATGGGA
ATCCCATCGTGAGTGTGAACACATTCACGGGCCGGAGCCAGCAGATTGTCTGCTGCTGCATGTCCGAGAT
GAACGAGTGGGACACGCAGAATGTCATCGTGACAGGACACTCAGATGGAGTGGTCCGGTTCTGGAGAATG
GAATTCCTGCAGGTTCCTGAAACACCAGCTCCTGAGCCTGTGGAAGACCTGGAGATGCAGGAGGGCTGCC
CAGAAGCACAGATAGGGCAGCAAGCCCAAGATGACGACAGCAGTGATTCTGAAACAGAAGAGCCCAGTGT
CAGCCAGGACCCCAAGGACACGTCCAGCCAGCCCAGCAGCACCAGCCACAGGCCGCGGGCAGCCTCCTGC
AGGGCCACCGCCACATGGTGTACCGACAGCGGCTCCGACGACTCCAGGCGCTGGTCCGACCAGCTCAGTC
TAGATGAGAAAGATGGCTTCATATTTGTGAACTACTCTGAGGGCCAGACCAGAGCACATCTGCAGGGCCC
CCTCGCCCACCCGCACCCCAACCCCATCGAAGCGCGCAGTTACAGCAGATTGAAACCCGGGTACCGTTGG
GAGCGGCAGCTGGTATTCAGAAGCAAACTGACTATGCACACAGCCTTTGATCGAAAGGACAACACGCACC
CAGCCGAGGTCACCGCGTTGGGTGTATCCAAGGATCACAGCAGGATCCTCGTGGGTGACAGTCGAGGCCG
AGTGTTCAGCTGGTCTGTGAGTGACCAGCCTGGTCGTTCTGCCGCTGACCACTGGGTGAAGGATGAAGGC
GGCGACAGCTGCTCGGGATGCTCCGTACGCTTCTCCCTCACAGAGAGGAGGCACCATTGCAGGAACTGTG
GGCAGCTCTTCTGTCAGAAGTGCAGTCGGTTTCAGTCAGAAATCAAGCGCCTGAAAATCTCGTCCCCAGT
GGGTGTCTGTCAGAACTGTTACTATAGCTTGCAGCATGAGAGGGGGGCAGAAGATGGACCTCGGAACTGC
